>Addgene plasmid #116838 | pHAGE-TANC2__PRKCA | addgene full sequence | sequence record 241705 | Addgene NGS Result
TGGAAGGGCTAATTCACTCCCAAAGAAGACAAGATATCCTTGATCTGTGGATCTACCACACACAAGGCTA
CTTCCCTGATTAGCAGAACTACACACCAGGGCCAGGGGTCAGATATCCACTGACCTTTGGATGGTGCTAC
AAGCTAGTACCAGTTGAGCCAGATAAGGTAGAAGAGGCCAATAAAGGAGAGAACACCAGCTTGTTACACC
CTGTGAGCCTGCATGGGATGGATGACCCGGAGAGAGAAGTGTTAGAGTGGAGGTTTGACAGCCGCCTAGC
ATTTCATCACGTGGCCCGAGAGCTGCATCCGGAGTACTTCAAGAACTGCTGATATCGAGCTTGCTACAAG
GGACTTTCCGCTGGGGACTTTCCAGGGAGGCGTGGCCTGGGCGGGACTGGGGAGTGGCGAGCCCTCAGAT
CCTGCATATAAGCAGCTGCTTTTTGCCTGTACTGGGTCTCTCTGGTTAGACCAGATCTGAGCCTGGGAGC
TCTCTGGCTAACTAGGGAACCCACTGCTTAAGCCTCAATAAAGCTTGCCTTGAGTGCTTCAAGTAGTGTG
TGCCCGTCTGTTGTGTGACTCTGGTAACTAGAGATCCCTCAGACCCTTTTAGTCAGTGTGGAAAATCTCT
AGCAGTGGCGCCCGAACAGGGACTTGAAAGCGAAAGGGAAACCAGAGGAGCTCTCTCGACGCAGGACTCG
GCTTGCTGAAGCGCGCACGGCAAGAGGCGAGGGGCGGCGACTGGTGAGTACGCCAAAAATTTTGACTAGC
GGAGGCTAGAAGGAGAGAGATGGGTGCGAGAGCGTCAGTATTAAGCGGGGGAGAATTAGATCGCGATGGG
AAAAAATTCGGTTAAGGCCAGGGGGAAAGAAAAAATATAAATTAAAACATATAGTATGGGCAAGCAGGGA
GCTAGAACGATTCGCAGTTAATCCTGGCCTGTTAGAAACATCAGAAGGCTGTAGACAAATACTGGGACAG
CTACAACCATCCCTTCAGACAGGATCAGAAGAACTTAGATCATTATATAATACAGTAGCAACCCTCTATT
GTGTGCATCAAAGGATAGAGATAAAAGACACCAAGGAAGCTTTAGACAAGATAGAGGAAGAGCAAAACAA
AAGTAAGACCACCGCACAGCAAGCGGCCGGCCGCTGATCTTCAGACCTGGAGGAGGAGATATGAGGGACA
ATTGGAGAAGTGAATTATATAAATATAAAGTAGTAAAAATTGAACCATTAGGAGTAGCACCCACCAAGGC
AAAGAGAAGAGTGGTGCAGAGAGAAAAAAGAGCAGTGGGAATAGGAGCTTTGTTCCTTGGGTTCTTGGGA
GCAGCAGGAAGCACTATGGGCGCAGCGTCAATGACGCTGACGGTACAGGCCAGACAATTATTGTCTGGTA
TAGTGCAGCAGCAGAACAATTTGCTGAGGGCTATTGAGGCGCAACAGCATCTGTTGCAACTCACAGTCTG
GGGCATCAAGCAGCTCCAGGCAAGAATCCTGGCTGTGGAAAGATACCTAAAGGATCAACAGCTCCTGGGG
ATTTGGGGTTGCTCTGGAAAACTCATTTGCACCACTGCTGTGCCTTGGAATGCTAGTTGGAGTAATAAAT
CTCTGGAACAGATTTGGAATCACACGACCTGGATGGAGTGGGACAGAGAAATTAACAATTACACAAGCTT
AATACACTCCTTAATTGAAGAATCGCAAAACCAGCAAGAAAAGAATGAACAAGAATTATTGGAATTAGAT
AAATGGGCAAGTTTGTGGAATTGGTTTAACATAACAAATTGGCTGTGGTATATAAAATTATTCATAATGA
TAGTAGGAGGCTTGGTAGGTTTAAGAATAGTTTTTGCTGTACTTTCTATAGTGAATAGAGTTAGGCAGGG
ATATTCACCATTATCGTTTCAGACCCACCTCCCAACCCCGAGGGGACCCGACAGGCCCGAAGGAATAGAA
GAAGAAGGTGGAGAGAGAGACAGAGACAGATCCATTCGATTAGTGAACGGATCTCGACGGTATCGCCGAA
TTCACAAATGGCAGTATTCATCCACAATTTTAAAAGAAAAGGGGGGATTGGGGGGTACAGTGCAGGGGAA
AGAATAGTAGACATAATAGCAACAGACATACAAACTAAAGAATTACAAAAACAAATTACAAAAATTCAAA
ATTTTCGGGTTTATTACAGGGACAGCAGAGATCCAGTTTGGACTAGTCGTGAGGCTCCGGTGCCCGTCAG
TGGGCAGAGCGCACATCGCCCACAGTCCCCGAGAAGTTGGGGGGAGGGGTCGGCAATTGAACCGGTGCCT
AGAGAAGGTGGCGCGGGGTAAACTGGGAAAGTGATGTCGTGTACTGGCTCCGCCTTTTTCCCGAGGGTGG
GGGAGAACCGTATATAAGTGCAGTAGTCGCCGTGAACGTTCTTTTTCGCAACGGGTTTGCCGCCAGAACA
CAGGTAAGTGCCGTGTGTGGTTCCCGCGGGCCTGGCCTCTTTACGGGTTATGGCCCTTGCGTGCCTTGAA
TTACTTCCACCTGGCTGCAGTACGTGATTCTTGATCCCGAGCTTCGGGTTGGAAGTGGGTGGGAGAGTTC
GAGGCCTTGCGCTTAAGGAGCCCCTTCGCCTCGTGCTTGAGTTGAGGCCTGGCCTGGGCGCTGGGGCCGC
CGCGTGCGAATCTGGTGGCACCTTCGCGCCTGTCTCGCTGCTTTCGATAAGTCTCTAGCCATTTAAAATT
TTTGATGACCTGCTGCGACGCTTTTTTTCTGGCAAGATAGTCTTGTAAATGCGGGCCAAGATCTGCACAC
TGGTATTTCGGTTTTTGGGGCCGCGGGCGGCGACGGGGCCCGTGCGTCCCAGCGCACATGTTCGGCGAGG
CGGGGCCTGCGAGCGCGGCCACCGAGAATCGGACGGGGGTAGTCTCAAGCTGGCCGGCCTGCTCTGGTGC
CTGGCCTCGCGCCGCCGTGTATCGCCCCGCCCTGGGCGGCAAGGCTGGCCCGGTCGGCACCAGTTGCGTG
AGCGGAAAGATGGCCGCTTCCCGGCCCTGCTGCAGGGAGCTCAAAATGGAGGACGCGGCGCTCGGGAGAG
CGGGCGGGTGAGTCACCCACACAAAGGAAAAGGGCCTTTCCGTCCTCAGCCGTCGCTTCATGTGACTCCA
CGGAGTACCGGGCGCCGTCCAGGCACCTCGATTAGTTCTCGAGCTTTTGGAGTACGTCGTCTTTAGGTTG
GGGGGAGGGGTTTTATGCGATGGAGTTTCCCCACACTGAGTGGGTGGAGACTGAAGTTAGGCCAGCTTGG
CACTTGATGTAATTCTCCTTGGAATTTGCCCTTTTTGAGTTTGGATCTTGGTTCATTCTCAAGCCTCAGA
CAGTGGTTCAAAGTTTTTTTCTTCCATTTCAGGTGTCGTGAAGCGGCCCTGCAGATATCAACAAGTTTGT
ACAAAAAAGTTGGCATGTTTCGGAATAGTCTCAAGATGCTGCTTACTGGTGGGAAATCAAGTCGTAAAAA
CAGGTCAAGTGATGGAGGGAGCGAGGAACCACCGGATCGAAGACAGTCAAGTGTAGACTCTCGCCAAAGC
CGCTCTGGGCAAGTCCCAGCTTTCTTGTACAAAGTGGTTCTACGAGATGCAAAAAATCTAATCCCTATGG
ATCCAAACGGGCTTTCAGATCCTTATGTGAAGCTGAAACTTATTCCTGATCCCAAGAATGAAAGCAAGCA
AAAAACCAAAACCATCCGCTCCACACTAAATCCGCAGTGGAATGAGTCCTTTACATTCAAATTGAAACCT
TCAGACAAAGACCGACGACTGTCTGTAGAAATCTGGGACTGGGATCGAACAACAAGGAATGACTTCATGG
GATCCCTTTCCTTTGGAGTTTCGGAGCTGATGAAGATGCCGGCCAGTGGATGGTACAAGTTGCTTAACCA
AGAAGAAGGTGAGTACTACAACGTACCCATTCCGGAAGGGGACGAGGAAGGAAACATGGAACTCAGGCAG
AAATTCGAGAAAGCCAAACTTGGCCCTGCTGGCAACAAAGTCATCAGTCCCTCTGAAGACAGGAAACAAC
CTTCCAACAACCTTGACCGAGTGAAACTCACGGACTTCAATTTCCTCATGGTGTTGGGAAAGGGGAGTTT
TGGAAAGGTGATGCTTGCCGACAGGAAGGGCACAGAAGAACTGTATGCAATCAAAATCCTGAAGAAGGAT
GTGGTGATTCAGGATGATGACGTGGAGTGCACCATGGTAGAAAAGCGAGTCTTGGCCCTGCTTGACAAAC
CCCCGTTCTTGACGCAGCTGCACTCCTGCTTCCAGACAGTGGATCGGCTGTACTTCGTCATGGAATATGT
CAACGGTGGGGACCTCATGTACCACATTCAGCAAGTAGGAAAATTTAAGGAACCACAAGCAGTATTCTAT
GCGGCAGAGATTTCCATCGGATTGTTCTTTCTTCATAAAAGAGGAATCATTTATAGGGATCTGAAGTTAG
ATAACGTCATGTTGGATTCAGAAGGACATATCAAAATTGCTGACTTTGGGATGTGCAAGGAACACATGAT
GGATGGAGTCACGACCAGGACCTTCTGTGGGACTCCAGATTATATCGCCCCAGAGATAATCGCTTATCAG
CCGTATGGAAAATCTGTGGACTGGTGGGCCTATGGCGTCCTGTTGTATGAAATGCTTGCCGGGCAGCCTC
CATTTGATGGTGAAGATGAAGACGAGCTATTTCAGTCTATCATGGAGCACAACGTTTCCTATCCAAAATC
CTTGTCCAAGGAGGCTGTTTCTATCTGCAAAGGACTGATGACCAAACACCCAGCCAAGCGGCTGGGCTGT
GGGCCTGAGGGGGAGAGGGACGTGAGAGAGCATGCCTTCTTCCGGAGGATCGACTGGGAAAAACTGGAGA
ACAGGGAGATCCAGCCACCATTCAAGCCCAAAGTGTGTGGCAAAGGAGCAGAGAACTTTGACAAGTTCTT
CACACGAGGACAGCCCGTCTTAACACCACCTGATCAGCTGGTTATTGCTAACATAGACCAGTCTGATTTT
GAAGGGTTCTCGTATGTCAACCCCCAGTTTGTGCACCCCATCTTACAGAGTGCAGTATGACACCCAACTT
TTCTATACAAAGTGGTTGATATCCAGCACAGTGGCGGCCGCTCGAGTCTAGAGGGCCCGCGGTTCGAAGG
TAAGCCTATCCCTAACCCTCTCCTCGGTCTCGATTCTACGCGTACCGGTTAGTAATGAGATCCCTCCCCC
CCCCCTAACGTTACTGGCCGAAGCCGCTTGGAATAAGGCCGGTGTGCGTTTGTCTATATGTTATTTTCCA
CCATATTGCCGTCTTTTGGCAATGTGAGGGCCCGGAAACCTGGCCCTGTCTTCTTGACGAGCATTCCTAG
GGGTCTTTCCCCTCTCGCCAAAGGAATGCAAGGTCTGTTGAATGTCGTGAAGGAAGCAGTTCCTCTGGAA
GCTTCTTGAAGACAAACAACGTCTGTAGCGACCCTTTGCAGGCAGCGGAACCCCCCACCTGGCGACAGGT
GCCTCTGCGGCCAAAAGCCACGTGTATAAGATACACCTGCAAAGGCGGCACAACCCCAGTGCCACGTTGT
GAGTTGGATAGTTGTGGAAAGAGTCAAATGGCTCTCCTCAAGCGTATTCAACAAGGGGCTGAAGGATGCC
CAGAAGGTACCCCATTGTATGGGATCTGATCTGGGGCCTCGGTGCACATGCTTTACATGTGTTTAGTCGA
GGTTAAAAAAACGTCTAGGCCCCCCGAACCACGGGGACGTGGTTTTCCTTTGAAAAACACGATGATAATA
TGGCCACACATATGACCGAGTACAAGCCCACGGTGCGCCTCGCCACCCGCGACGACGTCCCCAGGGCCGT
ACGCACCCTCGCCGCCGCGTTCGCCGACTACCCCGCCACGCGCCACACCGTCGATCCGGACCGCCACATC
GAGCGGGTCACCGAGCTGCAAGAACTCTTCCTCACGCGCGTCGGGCTCGACATCGGCAAGGTGTGGGTCG
CGGACGACGGCGCCGCGGTGGCGGTCTGGACCACGCCGGAGAGCGTCGAAGCGGGGGCGGTGTTCGCCGA
GATCGGCCCGCGCATGGCCGAGTTGAGCGGTTCCCGGCTGGCCGCGCAGCAACAGATGGAAGGCCTCCTG
GCGCCGCACCGGCCCAAGGAGCCCGCGTGGTTCCTGGCCACCGTCGGCGTCTCGCCCGACCACCAGGGCA
AGGGTCTGGGCAGCGCCGTCGTGCTCCCCGGAGTGGAGGCGGCCGAGCGCGCCGGGGTGCCCGCCTTCCT
GGAGACCTCCGCGCCCCGCAACCTCCCCTTCTACGAGCGGCTCGGCTTCACCGTCACCGCCGACGTCGAG
GTGCCCGAAGGACCGCGCACCTGGTGCATGACCCGCAAGCCCGGTGCCTAAATCGATAGATCCTAATCAA
CCTCTGGATTACAAAATTTGTGAAAGATTGACTGGTATTCTTAACTATGTTGCTCCTTTTACGCTATGTG
GATACGCTGCTTTAATGCCTTTGTATCATGCTATTGCTTCCCGTATGGCTTTCATTTTCTCCTCCTTGTA
TAAATCCTGGTTGCTGTCTCTTTATGAGGAGTTGTGGCCCGTTGTCAGGCAACGTGGCGTGGTGTGCACT
GTGTTTGCTGACGCAACCCCCACTGGTTGGGGCATTGCCACCACCTGTCAGCTCCTTTCCGGGACTTTCG
CTTTCCCCCTCCCTATTGCCACGGCGGAACTCATCGCCGCCTGCCTTGCCCGCTGCTGGACAGGGGCTCG
GCTGTTGGGCACTGACAATTCCGTGGTGTTGTCGGGGAAATCATCGTCCTTTCCTTGGCTGCTCGCCTGT
GTTGCCACCTGGATTCTGCGCGGGACGTCCTTCTGCTACGTCCCTTCGGCCCTCAATCCAGCGGACCTTC
CTTCCCGCGGCCTGCTGCCGGCTCTGCGGCCTCTTCCGCGTCTTCGCCTTCGCCCTCAGACGAGTCGGAT
CTCCCTTTGGGCCGCCTCCCCGCCTGAGATCCTTTAAGACCAATGACTTACAAGGCAGCTGTAGATCTTA
GCCACTTTTTAAAAGAAAAGGGGGGACTGGAAGGGCTAATTCACTCCCAACGAAGACAAGATCTGCTTTT
TGCTTGTACTGGGTCTCTCTGGTTAGACCAGATCTGAGCCTGGGAGCTCTCTGGCTAACTAGGGAACCCA
CTGCTTAAGCCTCAATAAAGCTTGCCTTGAGTGCTTCAAGTAGTGTGTGCCCGTCTGTTGTGTGACTCTG
GTAACTAGAGATCCCTCAGACCCTTTTAGTCAGTGTGGAAAATCTCTAGCAGTAGTAGTTCATGTCATCT
TATTATTCAGTATTTATAACTTGCAAAGAAATGAATATCAGAGAGTGAGAGGCCCGGGTTAATTAAGGAA
AGGGCTAGATCATTCTTGAAGACGAAAGGGCCTCGTGATACGCCTATTTTTATAGGTTAATGTCATGATA
ATAATGGTTTCTTAGACGTCAGGTGGCACTTTTCGGGGAAATGTGCGCGGAACCCCTATTTGTTTATTTT
TCTAAATACATTCAAATATGTATCCGCTCATGAGACAATAACCCTGATAAATGCTTCAATAATATTGAAA
AAGGAAGAGTATGAGTATTCAACATTTCCGTGTCGCCCTTATTCCCTTTTTTGCGGCATTTTGCCTTCCT
GTTTTTGCTCACCCAGAAACGCTGGTGAAAGTAAAAGATGCTGAAGATCAGTTGGGTGCACGAGTGGGTT
ACATCGAACTGGATCTCAACAGCGGTAAGATCCTTGAGAGTTTTCGCCCCGAAGAACGTTTTCCAATGAT
GAGCACTTTTAAAGTTCTGCTATGTGGCGCGGTATTATCCCGTGTTGACGCCGGGCAAGAGCAACTCGGT
CGCCGCATACACTATTCTCAGAATGACTTGGTTGAGTACTCACCAGTCACAGAAAAGCATCTTACGGATG
GCATGACAGTAAGAGAATTATGCAGTGCTGCCATAACCATGAGTGATAACACTGCGGCCAACTTACTTCT
GACAACGATCGGAGGACCGAAGGAGCTAACCGCTTTTTTGCACAACATGGGGGATCATGTAACTCGCCTT
GATCGTTGGGAACCGGAGCTGAATGAAGCCATACCAAACGACGAGCGTGACACCACGATGCCTGTAGCAA
TGGCAACAACGTTGCGCAAACTATTAACTGGCGAACTACTTACTCTAGCTTCCCGGCAACAATTAATAGA
CTGGATGGAGGCGGATAAAGTTGCAGGACCACTTCTGCGCTCGGCCCTTCCGGCTGGCTGGTTTATTGCT
GATAAATCTGGAGCCGGTGAGCGTGGGTCTCGCGGTATCATTGCAGCACTGGGGCCAGATGGTAAGCCCT
CCCGTATCGTAGTTATCTACACGACGGGGAGTCAGGCAACTATGGATGAACGAAATAGACAGATCGCTGA
GATAGGTGCCTCACTGATTAAGCATTGGTAACTGTCAGACCAAGTTTACTCATATATACTTTAGATTGAT
TTAAAACTTCATTTTTAATTTAAAAGGATCTAGGTGAAGATCCTTTTTGATAATCTCATGACCAAAATCC
CTTAACGTGAGTTTTCGTTCCACTGAGCGTCAGACCCCGTAGAAAAGATCAAAGGATCTTCTTGAGATCC
TTTTTTTCTGCGCGTAATCTGCTGCTTGCAAACAAAAAAACCACCGCTACCAGCGGTGGTTTGTTTGCCG
GATCAAGAGCTACCAACTCTTTTTCCGAAGGTAACTGGCTTCAGCAGAGCGCAGATACCAAATACTGTTC
TTCTAGTGTAGCCGTAGTTAGGCCACCACTTCAAGAACTCTGTAGCACCGCCTACATACCTCGCTCTGCT
AATCCTGTTACCAGTGGCTGCTGCCAGTGGCGATAAGTCGTGTCTTACCGGGTTGGACTCAAGACGATAG
TTACCGGATAAGGCGCAGCGGTCGGGCTGAACGGGGGGTTCGTGCACACAGCCCAGCTTGGAGCGAACGA
CCTACACCGAACTGAGATACCTACAGCGTGAGCTATGAGAAAGCGCCACGCTTCCCGAAGGGAGAAAGGC
GGACAGGTATCCGGTAAGCGGCAGGGTCGGAACAGGAGAGCGCACGAGGGAGCTTCCAGGGGGAAACGCC
TGGTATCTTTATAGTCCTGTCGGGTTTCGCCACCTCTGACTTGAGCGTCGATTTTTGTGATGCTCGTCAG
GGGGGCGGAGCCTATGGAAAAACGCCAGCAACGCGGCCTTTTTACGGTTCCTGGCCTTTTGCTGGCCTTT
TGCTCACATGTTCTTTCCTGCGTTATCCCCTGATTCTGTGGATAACCGTATTACCGCCTTTGAGTGAGCT
GATACCGCTCGCCGCAGCCGAACGACCGAGCGCAGCGAGTCAGTGAGCGAGGAAGCGGAAGAGCGCCCAA
TACGCAAACCGCCTCTCCCCGCGCGTTGGCCGATTCATTAATGCAGCAAGCTCATGGCTGACTAATTTTT
TTTATTTATGCAGAGGCCGAGGCCGCCTCGGCCTCTGAGCTATTCCAGAAGTAGTGAGGAGGCTTTTTTG
GAGGCCTAGGCTTTTGCAAAAAGCTCCCCGTGGCACGACAGGTTTCCCGACTGGAAAGCGGGCAGTGAGC
GCAACGCAATTAATGTGAGTTAGCTCACTCATTAGGCACCCCAGGCTTTACACTTTATGCTTCCGGCTCG
TATGTTGTGTGGAATTGTGAGCGGATAACAATTTCACACAGGAAACAGCTATGACATGATTACGAATTTC
ACAAATAAAGCATTTTTTTCACTGCATTCTAGTTGTGGTTTGTCCAAACTCATCAATGTATCTTATCATG
TCTGGATCAACTGGATAACTCAAGCTAACCAAAATCATCCCAAACTTCCCACCCCATACCCTATTACCAC
TGCCAATTACCTGTGGTTTCATTTACTCTAAACCTGTGATTCCTCTGAATTATTTTCATTTTAAAGAAAT
TGTATTTGTTAAATATGTACTACAAACTTAGTAGT
Features (pLannotate 1.2.2; 28 found; start..end, strand, type, name):
    377..634     +  LTR            5' LTR (truncated): truncated 5' long terminal repeat (LTR) from HIV-1
    681..806     +  misc_feature   HIV-1 Ψ: packaging signal of human immunodeficiency virus type 1
    790..1128    +  CDS            HIV-1 gag (fragment): gag protein from human immunodeficiency virus 1; gag
   1303..1536    +  misc_feature   RRE: The Rev response element (RRE) of HIV-1 allows for Rev-dependent mRNA export from the nucleus to the cytoplasm.
   1913..2013    +  CDS            Rev (fragment): human immunodeficiency virus 1 (HIV-1) Rev protein; rev; enhances nuclear export of unspliced and incompletely spliced viral mRNAs
   2058..2175    +  misc_feature   cPPT/CTS: central polypurine tract and central termination sequence of HIV-1
   2223..3401    +  promoter       EF-1α promoter: strong constitutive promoter for human elongation factor EF-1α
   3422..3439    +  protein_bind   attB1 (fragment): mutant version of attB; core recombination site for the Gateway® BP reaction BP Clonase™
   3587..3607    -  protein_bind   attB2: mutant version of attB; core recombination site for the Gateway® BP reaction BP Clonase™
   3604..5097    +  CDS            PRKCA (fragment): KPCA_HUMAN - Also known as PKCA, PRKACA. Experimental evidence at protein level: Swiss-Prot protein existence level 1. Calcium-activated, phospholipid- and diacylglycerol (DAG)- dependent serine/threonine-protein kinase that is involved in positive and negative regulation of cell proliferation, apoptosis, differentiation, migration and adhesion, tumorigenesis, cardiac hypertrophy, angiogenesis, platelet function and inflammation, by directly phosphorylating targets such as RAF1, BCL2, CSPG4, TNNT2/CTNT, or activating signaling cascade involving MAPK1/3 (ERK1/2) and RAP1GAP. Involved in cell pr
   5105..5123    -  protein_bind   attB4 (fragment): mutant version of attB; core recombination site for the Gateway® BP reaction BP Clonase™
   5179..5220    +  CDS            V5 tag: epitope tag from simian virus 5
   5346..5808    +  misc_feature   IRES: internal ribosome entry site (IRES) of the encephalomyocarditis virus (EMCV)
   5822..6419    +  CDS            PuroR (fragment): puromycin N-acetyltransferase; pac from Streptomyces; confers resistance to puromycin
   6435..7023    +  misc_feature   WPRE: woodchuck hepatitis virus posttranscriptional regulatory element
   7031..7096    +  CDS            nef (fragment): NEF_HV1Z2 - Experimental evidence at protein level: Swiss-Prot protein existence level 1. Extracellular Nef protein targets CD4(+) T-lymphocytes for apoptosis by interacting with CXCR4 surface receptors. From Human immunodeficiency virus type 1 group M subtype D (isolate Z2/CDC-Z34) (HIV-1).
   7098..7331    +  LTR            3' LTR (ΔU3): self-inactivating 3' long terminal repeat (LTR) from HIV-1
   7536..7640    +  promoter       AmpR promoter: bla
   7641..8501    +  CDS            AmpR: β-lactamase; bla; confers resistance to ampicillin, carbenicillin, and related antibiotics
   8672..9260    +  rep_origin     ori: high-copy-number ColE1/pMB1/pBR322/pUC origin of replication
   9443..9497    +  CDS            lacI (fragment): lac repressor; lacI; The lac repressor binds to the lac operator to inhibit transcription in E. coli. This inhibition can be relieved by adding lactose or isopropyl-β-D-thiogalactopyranoside (IPTG).
   9503..9596    +  rep_origin     SV40 ori (fragment): SV40 origin of replication
   9621..9658    +  CDS            lacI (fragment): lac repressor; lacI; The lac repressor binds to the lac operator to inhibit transcription in E. coli. This inhibition can be relieved by adding lactose or isopropyl-β-D-thiogalactopyranoside (IPTG).
   9671..9692    +  protein_bind   CAP binding site: CAP binding activates transcription in the presence of cAMP. E. coli catabolite activator protein
   9707..9737    +  promoter       lac promoter: promoter for the E. coli lac operon
   9745..9761    +  protein_bind   lac operator: The lac repressor binds to the lac operator to inhibit transcription in E. coli. This inhibition can be relieved by adding lactose or isopropyl-β-D-thiogalactopyranoside (IPTG). lac repressor encoded by lacI
   9795..9878    +  polyA_signal   SV40 poly(A) signal (fragment): SV40 polyadenylation signal
  10045..329     +  CDS            nef (fragment) (across the origin): NEF_HV1BR - Experimental evidence at protein level: Swiss-Prot protein existence level 1. Extracellular Nef protein targets CD4(+) T-lymphocytes for apoptosis by interacting with CXCR4 surface receptors (PubMed:14990729). From Human immunodeficiency virus type 1 group M subtype B (isolate BRU/LAI) (HIV-1).
