[The description below was written by a language model from this plasmid's Addgene catalogue record and pLannotate feature annotations shown in this document.]
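Description:
pHAGE-TANC2__PRKCA is an HIV-1-derived lentiviral expression plasmid of about 10 kb, built on the pHAGE backbone to deliver a human TANC2–PRKCA gene fusion into mammalian cells. It is maintained in E. coli through a high-copy ColE1/pUC-type origin and an ampicillin resistance gene (β-lactamase). The record lists a recombination-deficient strain (Stbl3), as is usual for LTR-containing plasmids. The viral portion carries a truncated 5' LTR, the Ψ packaging signal with a short gag fragment, the Rev response element, the cPPT/CTS and a self-inactivating ΔU3 3' LTR. The transfer RNA can therefore be packaged when helper functions are supplied in trans, and the integrated provirus lacks LTR promoter activity.

Between the LTRs, the constitutive human EF-1α promoter drives the fusion open reading frame, which was inserted by Gateway cloning and is bracketed by att site remnants. The automated annotation recognises only a roughly 1.5 kb PRKCA fragment, the portion of the serine/threonine kinase protein kinase C alpha. The short stretch upstream of it, between the first att site and the PRKCA segment, is not labelled as TANC2 and contains an overlapping att-like hit, so the TANC2 contribution appears small and is not resolved by the feature table. A V5 epitope tag lies downstream of the insert, though the record does not confirm that it is in frame with the fusion. An EMCV IRES then directs translation of puromycin N-acetyltransferase from the same transcript, which allows selection of transduced cells, and a WPRE enhances transcript expression.

The construct comes from a project on systematic functional annotation of somatic alterations in cancer, and its stated purpose is lentiviral expression of this fusion.
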