Addgene plasmid #116838: pHAGE-TANC2__PRKCA
Purpose: Lentiviral expression of TANC2__PRKCA fusion
Depositing lab: Gordon Mills & Kenneth Scott. Depositing organization: Baylor College of Medicine. Publication: Systematic Functional Annotation of Somatic Mutations in Cancer. Ng PK, Li J, Jeong KJ, Shao S, Chen H, Tsang YH, Sengupta S, Wang Z, Bhavana VH, Tran R, Soewito S, Minussi DC, Moreno D, Kong K, Dogruluk T, Lu H, Gao J, Tokheim C, Zhou DC, Johnson AM, Zeng J, Ip CKM, Ju Z, Wester M, Yu S, Li Y, Vellano CP, Schultz N, Karchin R, Ding L, Lu Y, Cheung LWT, Chen K, Shaw KR, Meric-Bernstam F, Scott KL, Yi S, Sahni N, Liang H, Mills GB. Cancer Cell. 2018 Mar 12;33(3):450-462.e10. doi: 10.1016/j.ccell.2018.01.021. PubMed 29533785.
Backbone
  Vector backbone: pHAGE
  Vector type: Lentiviral
Growth in bacteria
  Bacterial resistance: Ampicillin, 100 μg/mL
  Growth temperature: 37°C
  Growth strain: Stbl3
  Copy number: High Copy
Gene/Insert
  Gene/Insert name: TANC2__PRKCA
  Species: H. sapiens (human)
  Cloning method: Gateway Cloning
Terms and licenses: Academic/Nonprofit Terms; Industry Terms: Not Available to Industry
How to cite: pHAGE-TANC2__PRKCA was a gift from Gordon Mills & Kenneth Scott (Addgene plasmid # 116838 ; http://n2t.net/addgene:116838 ; RRID:Addgene_116838)
