>Addgene plasmid #116838 | pHAGE-TANC2__PRKCA | depositor partial sequence | sequence record 219714 | insert
ATGTTTCGGAATAGTCTCAAGATGCTGCTTACTGGTGGGAAATCAAGTCGTAAAAACAGGTCAAGTGATG
GAGGGAGCGAGGAACCACCGGATCGAAGACAGTCAAGTGTAGACTCTCGCCAAAGCCGCTCTGGGCAAGT
CCCAGCTTTCTTGTACAAAGTGGTTCTACGAGATGCAAAAAATCTAATCCCTATGGATCCAAACGGGCTT
TCAGATCCTTATGTGAAGCTGAAACTTATTCCTGATCCCAAGAATGAAAGCAAGCAAAAAACCAAAACCA
TCCGCTCCACACTAAATCCGCAGTGGAATGAGTCCTTTACATTCAAATTGAAACCTTCAGACAAAGACCG
ACGACTGTCTGTAGAAATCTGGGACTGGGATCGAACAACAAGGAATGACTTCATGGGATCCCTTTCCTTT
GGAGTTTCGGAGCTGATGAAGATGCCGGCCAGTGGATGGTACAAGTTGCTTAACCAAGAAGAAGGTGAGT
ACTACAACGTACCCATTCCGGAAGGGGACGAGGAAGGAAACATGGAACTCAGGCAGAAATTCGAGAAAGC
CAAACTTGGCCCTGCTGGCAACAAAGTCATCAGTCCCTCTGAAGACAGGAAACAACCTTCCAACAACCTT
GACCGAGTGAAACTCACGGACTTCAATTTCCTCATGGTGTTGGGAAAGGGGAGTTTTGGAAAGGTGATGC
TTGCCGACAGGAAGGGCACAGAAGAACTGTATGCAATCAAAATCCTGAAGAAGGATGTGGTGATTCAGGA
TGATGACGTGGAGTGCACCATGGTAGAAAAGCGAGTCTTGGCCCTGCTTGACAAACCCCCGTTCTTGACG
CAGCTGCACTCCTGCTTCCAGACAGTGGATCGGCTGTACTTCGTCATGGAATATGTCAACGGTGGGGACC
TCATGTACCACATTCAGCAAGTAGGAAAATTTAAGGAACCACAAGCAGTATTCTATGCGGCAGAGATTTC
CATCGGATTGTTCTTTCTTCATAAAAGAGGAATCATTTATAGGGATCTGAAGTTAGATAACGTCATGTTG
GATTCAGAAGGACATATCAAAATTGCTGACTTTGGGATGTGCAAGGAACACATGATGGATGGAGTCACGA
CCAGGACCTTCTGTGGGACTCCAGATTATATCGCCCCAGAGATAATCGCTTATCAGCCGTATGGAAAATC
TGTGGACTGGTGGGCCTATGGCGTCCTGTTGTATGAAATGCTTGCCGGGCAGCCTCCATTTGATGGTGAA
GATGAAGACGAGCTATTTCAGTCTATCATGGAGCACAACGTTTCCTATCCAAAATCCTTGTCCAAGGAGG
CTGTTTCTATCTGCAAAGGACTGATGACCAAACACCCAGCCAAGCGGCTGGGCTGTGGGCCTGAGGGGGA
GAGGGACGTGAGAGAGCATGCCTTCTTCCGGAGGATCGACTGGGAAAAACTGGAGAACAGGGAGATCCAG
CCACCATTCAAGCCCAAAGTGTGTGGCAAAGGAGCAGAGAACTTTGACAAGTTCTTCACACGAGGACAGC
CCGTCTTAACACCACCTGATCAGCTGGTTATTGCTAACATAGACCAGTCTGATTTTGAAGGGTTCTCGTA
TGTCAACCCCCAGTTTGTGCACCCCATCTTACAGAGTGCAGTA
